Addgene plasmid #166671: pRK172-α-syn-TEV-GFP
Purpose: Bacterial expression of alpha synuclein coupled to GFP via a TEV site for uptake studies
Depositing lab: Iris Lindberg. Depositing organization: University of Maryland, Baltimore. Publication: A protease protection assay for the detection of internalized alpha-synuclein pre-formed fibrils. Jarvela TS, Chaplot K, Lindberg I. PLoS One. 2021 Jan 26;16(1):e0241161. doi: 10.1371/journal.pone.0241161. eCollection 2021. PubMed 33497415.
Backbone
  Vector backbone: pRK172
  Backbone manufacturer: Virginia Lee
  Modifications to backbone: A TEV site (ENLYFQG) was inserted following the 6x His tag, in frame with the start of the GFP sequence.
  Vector type: Bacterial Expression
  Selectable markers: none
Growth in bacteria
  Bacterial resistance: Ampicillin, 100 μg/mL
  Growth temperature: 37°C
  Growth strain: DH5alpha
  Growth instructions: While DH5alpha can be used for plasmid maintenance and storage, BL21(DE3) should be used for protein production. We used an autoinduction protocol.
  Copy number: Low Copy
Gene/Insert
  Gene/Insert name: mouse synuclein (from V. Lee) (alt name: aSyn)
  Species: M. musculus (mouse)
  Mutation: added a TEV cleavage site sequence between synuclein and GFP
  Entrez Gene: Snca (a.k.a. NACP, alpha-Syn, alphaSYN)
  Promoter: CMV
  Tag / fusion protein: GFP (C terminal on insert)
  Cloning method: Ligation Independent Cloning
  Sequencing primers: 5′ TAATACGACTCACTATAGGG
Resource information
  A portion of this plasmid was derived from a plasmid made by: Dr. Virginia Lee, University of Pennsylvania
Terms and licenses: Academic/Nonprofit Terms; Industry Terms: Not Available to Industry
Depositor comments: The original plasmid reference is: "Selective imaging of internalized proteopathic a-synuclein seeds in primary neurons reveals mechanistic insight into transmission of synucleinopathies" JBC 2017, DOI 0.1074/jbc.M117.780296 Richard J. Karpowicz, Jr. , Conor M. Haney , Tiberiu S. Mihaila , Raizel M. Sandler , E. James Petersson, and Virginia M.-Y. Lee
How to cite: pRK172-α-syn-TEV-GFP was a gift from Iris Lindberg (Addgene plasmid # 166671 ; http://n2t.net/addgene:166671 ; RRID:Addgene_166671)
