[The description below was written by a language model from this plasmid's Addgene catalogue record and pLannotate feature annotations shown in this document.]
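Description:
pRK172-α-syn-TEV-GFP is a small (about 3.7 kb) bacterial expression plasmid built on the pRK172 backbone for producing recombinant mouse alpha-synuclein (Snca) fused to GFP. It is propagated in E. coli under ampicillin selection (β-lactamase expressed from its own promoter) and replicates from a ColE1/pBR322-type origin, with the pBR322 bom region and only a fragment of rop annotated. The catalogue lists it as low copy. Cloning strains serve for plasmid maintenance, while protein production relies on a strain that supplies T7 RNA polymerase, such as BL21(DE3).

The expression cassette runs from a T7 promoter and the phage T7 gene 10 ribosome binding site through to a T7 terminator. The catalogue entry names CMV as the promoter, but the sequenced record shows no CMV element, and the T7 arrangement fits the stated bacterial expression purpose. The open reading frame encodes full-length mouse alpha-synuclein, followed in frame by a 6xHis affinity tag, a TEV protease recognition site (annotated as a capTEV fragment), and EGFP at the C terminus. A short region annotated as a T7 gene 10-derived fragment lies after the EGFP coding sequence and before the terminator.

The TEV site was added to an earlier synuclein-His-GFP construct so that the fluorescent moiety can be cleaved away by the protease. According to the record, the protein is intended for uptake studies. The associated work describes a protease protection assay for internalized alpha-synuclein pre-formed fibrils, in which GFP on material remaining outside cells would be accessible to TEV while internalized protein would be protected.
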