Features (pLannotate 1.2.2; 13 found; start..end, strand, type, name):
      1..19      +  promoter       T7 promoter: promoter for bacteriophage T7 RNA polymerase
     51..73      +  RBS            RBS: efficient ribosome binding site from bacteriophage T7 gene 10 (Olins and Rangwala, 1989)
     81..500     +  CDS            Snca (sequence withheld): SYUA_MOUSE - Also known as Syn. Experimental evidence at protein level: Swiss-Prot protein existence level 1. Neuronal protein that plays several roles in synaptic activity such as regulation of synaptic vesicle trafficking and subsequent neurotransmitter release. Participates as a monomer in synaptic vesicle exocytosis by enhancing vesicle priming, fusion and dilation of exocytotic fusion pores. Mechanistically, acts by increasing local Ca(2+) release from microdomains which is essential for the enhancement of ATP-induced exocytosis. Acts also as a molecular chaperone in its multimeric membra
    501..518     +  CDS            6xHis: 6xHis affinity tag
    521..541     +  CDS            capTEV™ (fragment): composite tag for in vivo biotinylation, TEV protease cleavage, and 6xHis tagging
    543..1262    +  CDS            EGFP: the original enhanced GFP (Yang et al., 1996) mammalian codon-optimized
   1280..1329    +  CDS            SET1 (fragment): solubility-enhancement tag derived from T7 phage gene 10B
   1337..1384    +  terminator     T7 terminator: transcription terminator for bacteriophage T7 RNA polymerase
   1515..1619    +  promoter       AmpR promoter: bla
   1620..2480    +  CDS            AmpR: β-lactamase; bla; confers resistance to ampicillin, carbenicillin, and related antibiotics
   2651..3239    +  rep_origin     ori: high-copy-number ColE1/pMB1/pBR322/pUC origin of replication
   3425..3564    -  misc_feature   bom: basis of mobility region from pBR322
   3666..3705    -  CDS            rop (fragment): Rop protein, which maintains plasmids at low copy number; rop
>Addgene plasmid #166671 | pRK172-α-syn-TEV-GFP | addgene full sequence | sequence record 329866 | Addgene NGS Result
TAATACGACTCACTATAGGGAGACCACAACGGTTTCCCTCTAGAAATAATTTTGTTTAACTTTAAGAAGG
AGATATACAT
[420 nt withheld, positions 81-500]
CACCATCACCATCACCATCTCGAGAATCTTTATTTTCAGGGCATGGTGAGCAAGGGCGAGGAGCTGTTCA
CCGGGGTGGTGCCCATCCTGGTCGAGCTGGACGGCGACGTAAACGGCCACAAGTTCAGCGTGTCCGGCGA
GGGCGAGGGCGATGCCACCTACGGCAAGCTGACCCTGAAGTTCATCTGCACCACCGGCAAGCTGCCCGTG
CCCTGGCCCACCCTCGTGACCACCCTGACCTACGGCGTGCAGTGCTTCAGCCGCTACCCCGACCACATGA
AGCAGCACGACTTCTTCAAGTCCGCCATGCCCGAAGGCTACGTCCAGGAGCGCACCATCTTCTTCAAGGA
CGACGGCAACTACAAGACCCGCGCCGAGGTGAAGTTCGAGGGCGACACCCTGGTGAACCGCATCGAGCTG
AAGGGCATCGACTTCAAGGAGGACGGCAACATCCTGGGGCACAAGCTGGAGTACAACTACAACAGCCACA
ACGTCTATATCATGGCCGACAAGCAGAAGAACGGCATCAAGGTGAACTTCAAGATCCGCCACAACATCGA
GGACGGCAGCGTGCAGCTCGCCGACCACTACCAGCAGAACACCCCCATCGGCGACGGCCCCGTGCTGCTG
CCCGACAACCACTACCTGAGCACCCAGTCCGCCCTGAGCAAAGACCCCAACGAGAAGCGCGATCACATGG
TCCTGCTGGAGTTCGTGACCGCCGCCGGGATCACTCTCGGCATGGACGAGCTGTACAAGTAAGCTTGAAT
TCCGATCCGGCTGCTAACAAAGCCCGAAAGGAAGCTGAGTTGGCTGCTGCCACCGCTGAGCAATAACTAG
CATAACCCCTTGGGGCCTCTAAACGGGTCTTGAGGGGTTTTTTGCTGAAAGGAGGAACTATATCCGGATA
ATTCTTGAAGACGAAAGGGCCTCGTGATACGCCTATTTTTATAGGTTAATGTCATGATAATAATGGTTTC
TTAGACGTCAGGTGGCACTTTTCGGGGAAATGTGCGCGGAACCCCTATTTGTTTATTTTTCTAAATACAT
TCAAATATGTATCCGCTCATGAGACAATAACCCTGATAAATGCTTCAATAATATTGAAAAAGGAAGAGTA
TGAGTATTCAACATTTCCGTGTCGCCCTTATTCCCTTTTTTGCGGCATTTTGCCTTCCTGTTTTTGCTCA
CCCAGAAACGCTGGTGAAAGTAAAAGATGCTGAAGATCAGTTGGGTGCACGAGTGGGTTACATCGAACTG
GATCTCAACAGCGGTAAGATCCTTGAGAGTTTTCGCCCCGAAGAACGTTTTCCAATGATGAGCACTTTTA
AAGTTCTGCTATGTGGCGCGGTATTATCCCGTGTTGACGCCGGGCAAGAGCAACTCGGTCGCCGCATACA
CTATTCTCAGAATGACTTGGTTGAGTACTCACCAGTCACAGAAAAGCATCTTACGGATGGCATGACAGTA
AGAGAATTATGCAGTGCTGCCATAACCATGAGTGATAACACTGCGGCCAACTTACTTCTGACAACGATCG
GAGGACCGAAGGAGCTAACCGCTTTTTTGCACAACATGGGGGATCATGTAACTCGCCTTGATCGTTGGGA
ACCGGAGCTGAATGAAGCCATACCAAACGACGAGCGTGACACCACGATGCCTGCAGCAATGGCAACAACG
TTGCGCAAACTATTAACTGGCGAACTACTTACTCTAGCTTCCCGGCAACAATTAATAGACTGGATGGAGG
CGGATAAAGTTGCAGGACCACTTCTGCGCTCGGCCCTTCCGGCTGGCTGGTTTATTGCTGATAAATCTGG
AGCCGGTGAGCGTGGGTCTCGCGGTATCATTGCAGCACTGGGGCCAGATGGTAAGCCCTCCCGTATCGTA
GTTATCTACACGACGGGGAGTCAGGCAACTATGGATGAACGAAATAGACAGATCGCTGAGATAGGTGCCT
CACTGATTAAGCATTGGTAACTGTCAGACCAAGTTTACTCATATATACTTTAGATTGATTTAAAACTTCA
TTTTTAATTTAAAAGGATCTAGGTGAAGATCCTTTTTGATAATCTCATGACCAAAATCCCTTAACGTGAG
TTTTCGTTCCACTGAGCGTCAGACCCCGTAGAAAAGATCAAAGGATCTTCTTGAGATCCTTTTTTTCTGC
GCGTAATCTGCTGCTTGCAAACAAAAAAACCACCGCTACCAGCGGTGGTTTGTTTGCCGGATCAAGAGCT
ACCAACTCTTTTTCCGAAGGTAACTGGCTTCAGCAGAGCGCAGATACCAAATACTGTCCTTCTAGTGTAG
CCGTAGTTAGGCCACCACTTCAAGAACTCTGTAGCACCGCCTACATACCTCGCTCTGCTAATCCTGTTAC
CAGTGGCTGCTGCCAGTGGCGATAAGTCGTGTCTTACCGGGTTGGACTCAAGACGATAGTTACCGGATAA
GGCGCAGCGGTCGGGCTGAACGGGGGGTTCGTGCACACAGCCCAGCTTGGAGCGAACGACCTACACCGAA
CTGAGATACCTACAGCGTGAGCTATGAGAAAGCGCCACGCTTCCCGAAGGGAGAAAGGCGGACAGGTATC
CGGTAAGCGGCAGGGTCGGAACAGGAGAGCGCACGAGGGAGCTTCCAGGGGGAAACGCCTGGTATCTTTA
TAGTCCTGTCGGGTTTCGCCACCTCTGACTTGAGCGTCGATTTTTGTGATGCTCGTCAGGGGGGCGGAGC
CTATGGAAAAACGCCAGCAACGCGGCCTTTTTACGGTTCCTGGCCTTTTGCTGGCCTTTTGCTCACATGT
TCTTTCCTGCGTTATCCCCTGATTCTGTGGATAACCGTATTACCGCCTTTGAGTGAGCTGATACCGCTCG
CCGCAGCCGAACGACCGAGCGCAGCGAGTCAGTGAGCGAGGAAGCGGAAGAGCGCCTGATGCGGTATTTT
CTCCTTACGCATCTGTGCGGTATTTCACACCGCAATGGTGCACTCTCAGTACAATCTGCTCTGATGCCGC
ATAGTTAAGCCAGTATACACTCCGCTATCGCTACGTGACTGGGTCATGGCTGCGCCCCGACACCCGCCAA
CACCCGCTGACGCGCCCTGACGGGCTTGTCTGCTCCCGGCATCCGCTTACAGACAAGCTGTGACCGTCTC
CGGGAGCTGCATGTGTCAGAGGTTTTCACCGTCATCACCGAAACGCGCGAGGCAGGATCTCGATCCCGCG
AAAT
